Addgene plasmid #187629: (I) pADH2 (J) P3 (SBE114)
Purpose: promoter of the gene alcohol dehydrogenase 2 from R. toruloides for the P3 position (I/J)
Depositing lab: Petri-Jaan Lahtvee. Depositing organization: Tallinn University of Technology. Publication: Development of a dedicated Golden Gate Assembly Platform (RtGGA) for Rhodotorula toruloides. Bonturi N, Pinheiro MJ, de Oliveira PM, Rusadze E, Eichinger T, Liudziute G, De Biaggi JS, Brauer A, Remm M, Miranda EA, Ledesma-Amaro R, Lahtvee PJ. Metab Eng Commun. 2022 May 23;15:e00200. doi: 10.1016/j.mec.2022.e00200. eCollection 2022 Dec. PubMed 35662893.
Backbone
  Vector backbone: pJET 1.2
  Backbone size w/o insert (bp): 3004
  Total vector size (bp): 3728
  Vector type: Bacterial Expression
Growth in bacteria
  Bacterial resistance: Ampicillin, 100 μg/mL
  Growth temperature: 37°C
  Growth strain: DH5alpha
  Copy number: Unknown
Gene/Insert
  Gene/Insert name: (I) pADH2 (J)
  Species: Rhodotorula toruloides
  Insert size (bp): 725
  Cloning method: Unknown
  Sequencing primers: 5′ CCATATCCATCCGGCGTAAT; 3′ CCTGATGAGGTGGTTAGCAT
Terms and licenses: Academic/Nonprofit Terms; Industry Terms: Not Available to Industry
How to cite: (I) pADH2 (J) P3 (SBE114) was a gift from Petri-Jaan Lahtvee (Addgene plasmid # 187629 ; http://n2t.net/addgene:187629 ; RRID:Addgene_187629)
