[The description below was written by a language model from this plasmid's Addgene catalogue record and pLannotate feature annotations shown in this document.]
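Description:
(I) pADH2 (J) P3 (SBE114) is a part-donor plasmid from a Golden Gate assembly toolkit (RtGGA) developed for the oleaginous yeast Rhodotorula toruloides. It is built on the pJET 1.2 cloning backbone, giving a total size of about 3.7 kb. Although it is catalogued as a bacterial expression vector, its role is to store a DNA part in E. coli. Propagation relies on a high-copy ColE1/pUC-type origin of replication. Selection is by ampicillin resistance from the β-lactamase gene, which is driven by its own promoter.

The payload is a roughly 725 bp fragment carrying the promoter of the R. toruloides alcohol dehydrogenase 2 gene. The letters I and J in the name refer to the flanking assembly positions. These assign the part to the "P3" slot, meaning the promoter position of the third transcription unit in a multigene Golden Gate assembly. The record does not state the restriction enzyme or the overhang sequences, and the cloning method is listed as unknown.

The automated annotation does not mark the insert itself. It detects only backbone elements: a T7 promoter, a lac UV5 promoter with its CAP binding site, a short lacI fragment, the origin and the AmpR cassette. These lac-derived and T7 elements are pJET backbone features and play no stated part in the function of the yeast promoter.

In use, the plasmid would be combined with compatible gene, terminator, marker and integration parts from the same toolkit to build expression cassettes for metabolic engineering of R. toruloides, with pADH2 driving the third gene.
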