Features (pLannotate 1.2.2; 7 found; start..end, strand, type, name):
    305..323     +  promoter       T7 promoter: promoter for bacteriophage T7 RNA polymerase
   1562..1592    -  promoter       lac UV5 promoter: E. coli lac promoter with an "up" mutation
   1607..1628    -  protein_bind   CAP binding site: CAP binding activates transcription in the presence of cAMP. E. coli catabolite activator protein
   1653..1736    -  CDS            lacI (fragment): lac repressor; lacI; The lac repressor binds to the lac operator to inhibit transcription in E. coli. This inhibition can be relieved by adding lactose or isopropyl-β-D-thiogalactopyranoside (IPTG).
   1919..2507    -  rep_origin     ori: high-copy-number ColE1/pMB1/pBR322/pUC origin of replication
   2678..3538    -  CDS            AmpR: β-lactamase; bla; confers resistance to ampicillin, carbenicillin, and related antibiotics
   3539..3643    -  promoter       AmpR promoter: bla
>Addgene plasmid #187629 | (I) pADH2 (J) P3 (SBE114) | addgene full sequence | sequence record 386107 | Addgene NGS Result
GCCCCTGCAGCCGAATTATATTATTTTTGCCAAATAATTTTTAACAAAAGCTCTGAAGTCTTCTTCATTT
AAATTCTTAGATGATACTTCATCTGGAAAATTGTCCCAATTAGTAGCATCACGCTGTGAGTAAGTTCTAA
ACCATTTTTTTATTGTTGTATTATCTCTAATCTTACTACTCGATGAGTTTTCGGTATTATCTCTATTTTT
AACTTGGAGCAGGTTCCATTCATTGTTTTTTTCATCATAGTGAATAAAATCAACTGCTTTAACACTTGTG
CCTGAACACCATATCCATCCGGCGTAATACGACTCACTATAGGGAGAGCGGCCGCCAGATCTTCCGGATG
GCTCGAGTTTTTCAGCAAGATATGCGGTCTCAGTGGTGTGACTGTCGGAGACGTGGCAGCTGTCAGCTAG
ACGGGAAATGACGGTGCGAGAGTGAACAGCCGGGAATGGGAACGCACGAAGAGAGAGGGCTGCGAAGGCT
GGACCGGTATGGGCTGAGTGCGAGTGCTGTGCGAGGGTGTGTAGCAGTGTGTGCAAGTGAAGAGCAAGTT
GTAAGAGAGAGAGCGAGCGCAAGGTTGCGGGACGGTCGATGGGTGGGGAAGGCGAAGAGCGAGGAAGGCC
ACTCCTGCTCGGGACGACTCGCAAGTCGGCTCGCTCTCGCACGAGACACGCTTAATTGACGCCCACAGCC
ACTCGAGCACGGGACCCAGCCACCCCGAAGCAAAGCCCACCCTTCGACGTCTCCACCCATGAATTAACGA
CTGCGGGCGAGGACGGAAGACGAGTAAAGTGTGGTGGAGAGCGGCGGGGATCAGCCTAGCTGCCATTCCC
AGTGTACACGACTGCAACGACGTCGTCGTAGGCTCTGACCGTAGTCTCCGAGGTCCTACTTGATCAGTAC
ACCGCCCGCAACAAGCTCGAGCTGTTCCCACACCGCGCTCACCTGCTGGACTGCCTGCTACTGCTTGCTC
AGCGCACACACACCCTCAAAGAACACCGTCGCAAACCGCAGCACCCCGCCGGCGCGACTGATGGCATCAC
GAGGAGGACGAGGAGGAGGGCGAGGAGGGAGGGGAGGAGGGGCGTCGGGGAAGCCTCAGCCGTGACTGAG
ACCATGCATCTTTCTAGAAGATCTCCTACAATATTCTCAGCTGCCATGGAAAATCGATGTTCTTCTTTTA
TTCTCTCAAGATTTTCAGGCTGTATATTAAAACTTATATTAAGAACTATGCTAACCACCTCATCAGGAAC
CGTTGTAGGTGGCGTGGGTTTTCTTGGCAATCGACTCTCATGAAAACTACGAGCTAAATATTCAATATGT
TCCTCTTGACCAACTTTATTCTGCATTTTTTTTGAACGAGGTTTAGAGCAAGCTTCAGGAAACTGAGACA
GGAATTTTATTAAAAATTTAAATTTTGAAGAAAGTTCAGGGTTAATAGCATCCATTTTTTGCTTTGCAAG
TTCCTCAGCATTCTTAACAAAAGACGTCTCTTTTGACATGTTTAAAGTTTAAACCTCCTGTGTGAAATTA
TTATCCGCTCATAATTCCACACATTATACGAGCCGGAAGCATAAAGTGTAAAGCCTGGGGTGCCTAATGA
GTGAGCTAACTCACATTAATTGCGTTGCGCTCACTGCCAATTGCTTTCCAGTCGGGAAACCTGTCGTGCC
AGCTGCATTAATGAATCGGCCAACGCGCGGGGAGAGGCGGTTTGCGTATTGGGCGCTCTTCCGCTTCCTC
GCTCACTGACTCGCTGCGCTCGGTCGTTCGGCTGCGGCGAGCGGTATCAGCTCACTCAAAGGCGGTAATA
CGGTTATCCACAGAATCAGGGGATAACGCAGGAAAGAACATGTGAGCAAAAGGCCAGCAAAAGGCCAGGA
ACCGTAAAAAGGCCGCGTTGCTGGCGTTTTTCCATAGGCTCCGCCCCCCTGACGAGCATCACAAAAATCG
ACGCTCAAGTCAGAGGTGGCGAAACCCGACAGGACTATAAAGATACCAGGCGTTTCCCCCTGGAAGCTCC
CTCGTGCGCTCTCCTGTTCCGACCCTGCCGCTTACCGGATACCTGTCCGCCTTTCTCCCTTCGGGAAGCG
TGGCGCTTTCTCATAGCTCACGCTGTAGGTATCTCAGTTCGGTGTAGGTCGTTCGCTCCAAGCTGGGCTG
TGTGCACGAACCCCCCGTTCAGCCCGACCGCTGCGCCTTATCCGGTAACTATCGTCTTGAGTCCAACCCG
GTAAGACACGACTTATCGCCACTGGCAGCAGCCACTGGTAACAGGATTAGCAGAGCGAGGTATGTAGGCG
GTGCTACAGAGTTCTTGAAGTGGTGGCCTAACTACGGCTACACTAGAAGAACAGTATTTGGTATCTGCGC
TCTGCTGAAGCCAGTTACCTTCGGAAAAAGAGTTGGTAGCTCTTGATCCGGCAAACAAACCACCGCTGGT
AGCGGTGGTTTTTTTGTTTGCAAGCAGCAGATTACGCGCAGAAAAAAAGGATCTCAAGAAGATCCTTTGA
TCTTTTCTACGGGGTCTGACGCTCAGTGGAACGAAAACTCACGTTAAGGGATTTTGGTCATGAGATTATC
AAAAAGGATCTTCACCTAGATCCTTTTAAATTAAAAATGAAGTTTTAAATCAATCTAAAGTATATATGAG
TAAACTTGGTCTGACAGTTACCAATGCTTAATCAGTGAGGCACCTATCTCAGCGATCTGTCTATTTCGTT
CATCCATAGTTGCCTGACTCCCCGTCGTGTAGATAACTACGATACGGGAGGGCTTACCATCTGGCCCCAG
TGCTGCAATGATACCGCGAGACCCACGCTCACCGGCTCCAGATTTATCAGCAATAAACCAGCCAGCCGGA
AGGGCCGAGCGCAGAAGTGGTCCTGCAACTTTATCCGCCTCCATCCAGTCTATTAATTGTTGCCGGGAAG
CTAGAGTAAGTAGTTCGCCAGTTAATAGTTTGCGCAACGTTGTTGCCATTGCTACAGGCATCGTGGTGTC
ACGCTCGTCGTTTGGTATGGCTTCATTCAGCTCCGGTTCCCAACGATCAAGGCGAGTTACATGATCCCCC
ATGTTGTGCAAAAAAGCGGTTAGCTCCTTCGGTCCTCCGATCGTTGTCAGAAGTAAGTTGGCCGCAGTGT
TATCACTCATGGTTATGGCAGCACTGCATAATTCTCTTACTGTCATGCCATCCGTAAGATGCTTTTCTGT
GACTGGTGAGTACTCAACCAAGTCATTCTGAGAATAGTGTATGCGGCGACCGAGTTGCTCTTGCCCGGCG
TCAATACGGGATAATACCGCGCCACATAGCAGAACTTTAAAAGTGCTCATCATTGGAAAACGTTCTTCGG
GGCGAAAACTCTCAAGGATCTTACCGCTGTTGAGATCCAGTTCGATGTAACCCACTCGTGCACCCAACTG
ATCTTCAGCATCTTTTACTTTCACCAGCGTTTCTGGGTGAGCAAAAACAGGAAGGCAAAATGCCGCAAAA
AAGGGAATAAGGGCGACACGGAAATGTTGAATACTCATACTCTTCCTTTTTCAATATTATTGAAGCATTT
ATCAGGGTTATTGTCTCATGAGCGGATACATATTTGAATGTATTTAGAAAAATAAACAAATAGGGGTTCC
GCGCACATTTCCCCGAAAAGTGCCACCTGACGTCTAAGAAACCATTATTATCATGACATTAACCTATAAA
AATAGGCGTATCACGAGGCC
